>Addgene plasmid #66137 | pET11+PCNA3-CYP119(T214V) | depositor full sequence | sequence record 112684 | pET11+PCNA3-CYP119(T214V) sequence 7567 bps
TTCTTGAAGACGAAAGGGCCTCGTGATACGCCTATTTTTATAGGTTAATGTCATGATAATAATGGTTTCT
TAGACGTCAGGTGGCACTTTTCGGGGAAATGTGCGCGGAACCCCTATTTGTTTATTTTTCTAAATACATT
CAAATATGTATCCGCTCATGAGACAATAACCCTGATAAATGCTTCAATAATATTGAAAAAGGAAGAGTAT
GAGTATTCAACATTTCCGTGTCGCCCTTATTCCCTTTTTTGCGGCATTTTGCCTTCCTGTTTTTGCTCAC
CCAGAAACGCTGGTGAAAGTAAAAGATGCTGAAGATCAGTTGGGTGCACGAGTGGGTTACATCGAACTGG
ATCTCAACAGCGGTAAGATCCTTGAGAGTTTTCGCCCCGAAGAACGTTTTCCAATGATGAGCACTTTTAA
AGTTCTGCTATGTGGCGCGGTATTATCCCGTGTTGACGCCGGGCAAGAGCAACTCGGTCGCCGCATACAC
TATTCTCAGAATGACTTGGTTGAGTACTCACCAGTCACAGAAAAGCATCTTACGGATGGCATGACAGTAA
GAGAATTATGCAGTGCTGCCATAACCATGAGTGATAACACTGCGGCCAACTTACTTCTGACAACGATCGG
AGGACCGAAGGAGCTAACCGCTTTTTTGCACAACATGGGGGATCATGTAACTCGCCTTGATCGTTGGGAA
CCGGAGCTGAATGAAGCCATACCAAACGACGAGCGTGACACCACGATGCCTGCAGCAATGGCAACAACGT
TGCGCAAACTATTAACTGGCGAACTACTTACTCTAGCTTCCCGGCAACAATTAATAGACTGGATGGAGGC
GGATAAAGTTGCAGGACCACTTCTGCGCTCGGCCCTTCCGGCTGGCTGGTTTATTGCTGATAAATCTGGA
GCCGGTGAGCGTGGGTCTCGCGGTATCATTGCAGCACTGGGGCCAGATGGTAAGCCCTCCCGTATCGTAG
TTATCTACACGACGGGGAGTCAGGCAACTATGGATGAACGAAATAGACAGATCGCTGAGATAGGTGCCTC
ACTGATTAAGCATTGGTAACTGTCAGACCAAGTTTACTCATATATACTTTAGATTGATTTAAAACTTCAT
TTTTAATTTAAAAGGATCTAGGTGAAGATCCTTTTTGATAATCTCATGACCAAAATCCCTTAACGTGAGT
TTTCGTTCCACTGAGCGTCAGACCCCGTAGAAAAGATCAAAGGATCTTCTTGAGATCCTTTTTTTCTGCG
CGTAATCTGCTGCTTGCAAACAAAAAAACCACCGCTACCAGCGGTGGTTTGTTTGCCGGATCAAGAGCTA
CCAACTCTTTTTCCGAAGGTAACTGGCTTCAGCAGAGCGCAGATACCAAATACTGTCCTTCTAGTGTAGC
CGTAGTTAGGCCACCACTTCAAGAACTCTGTAGCACCGCCTACATACCTCGCTCTGCTAATCCTGTTACC
AGTGGCTGCTGCCAGTGGCGATAAGTCGTGTCTTACCGGGTTGGACTCAAGACGATAGTTACCGGATAAG
GCGCAGCGGTCGGGCTGAACGGGGGGTTCGTGCACACAGCCCAGCTTGGAGCGAACGACCTACACCGAAC
TGAGATACCTACAGCGTGAGCTATGAGAAAGCGCCACGCTTCCCGAAGGGAGAAAGGCGGACAGGTATCC
GGTAAGCGGCAGGGTCGGAACAGGAGAGCGCACGAGGGAGCTTCCAGGGGGAAACGCCTGGTATCTTTAT
AGTCCTGTCGGGTTTCGCCACCTCTGACTTGAGCGTCGATTTTTGTGATGCTCGTCAGGGGGGCGGAGCC
TATGGAAAAACGCCAGCAACGCGGCCTTTTTACGGTTCCTGGCCTTTTGCTGGCCTTTTGCTCACATGTT
CTTTCCTGCGTTATCCCCTGATTCTGTGGATAACCGTATTACCGCCTTTGAGTGAGCTGATACCGCTCGC
CGCAGCCGAACGACCGAGCGCAGCGAGTCAGTGAGCGAGGAAGCGGAAGAGCGCCTGATGCGGTATTTTC
TCCTTACGCATCTGTGCGGTATTTCACACCGCATATATGGTGCACTCTCAGTACAATCTGCTCTGATGCC
GCATAGTTAAGCCAGTATACACTCCGCTATCGCTACGTGACTGGGTCATGGCTGCGCCCCGACACCCGCC
AACACCCGCTGACGCGCCCTGACGGGCTTGTCTGCTCCCGGCATCCGCTTACAGACAAGCTGTGACCGTC
TCCGGGAGCTGCATGTGTCAGAGGTTTTCACCGTCATCACCGAAACGCGCGAGGCAGCTGCGGTAAAGCT
CATCAGCGTGGTCGTGAAGCGATTCACAGATGTCTGCCTGTTCATCCGCGTCCAGCTCGTTGAGTTTCTC
CAGAAGCGTTAATGTCTGGCTTCTGATAAAGCGGGCCATGTTAAGGGCGGTTTTTTCCTGTTTGGTCACT
GATGCCTCCGTGTAAGGGGGATTTCTGTTCATGGGGGTAATGATACCGATGAAACGAGAGAGGATGCTCA
CGATACGGGTTACTGATGATGAACATGCCCGGTTACTGGAACGTTGTGAGGGTAAACAACTGGCGGTATG
GATGCGGCGGGACCAGAGAAAAATCACTCAGGGTCAATGCCAGCGCTTCGTTAATACAGATGTAGGTGTT
CCACAGGGTAGCCAGCAGCATCCTGCGATGCAGATCCGGAACATAATGGTGCAGGGCGCTGACTTCCGCG
TTTCCAGACTTTACGAAACACGGAAACCGAAGACCATTCATGTTGTTGCTCAGGTCGCAGACGTTTTGCA
GCAGCAGTCGCTTCACGTTCGCTCGCGTATCGGTGATTCATTCTGCTAACCAGTAAGGCAACCCCGCCAG
CCTAGCCGGGTCCTCAACGACAGGAGCACGATCATGCGCACCCGTGGCCAGGACCCAACGCTGCCCGAGA
TGCGCCGCGTGCGGCTGCTGGAGATGGCGGACGCGATGGATATGTTCTGCCAAGGGTTGGTTTGCGCATT
CACAGTTCTCCGCAAGAATTGATTGGCTCCAATTCTTGGAGTGGTGAATCCGTTAGCGAGGTGCCGCCGG
CTTCCATTCAGGTCGAGGTGGCCCGGCTCCATGCACCGCGACGCAACGCGGGGAGGCAGACAAGGTATAG
GGCGGCGCCTACAATCCATGCCAACCCGTTCCATGTGCTCGCCGAGGCGGCATAAATCGCCGTGACGATC
AGCGGTCCAGTGATCGAAGTTAGGCTGGTAAGAGCCGCGAGCGATCCTTGAAGCTGTCCCTGATGGTCGT
CATCTACCTGCCTGGACAGCATGGCCTGCAACGCGGGCATCCCGATGCCGCCGGAAGCGAGAAGAATCAT
AATGGGGAAGGCCATCCAGCCTCGCGTCGCGAACGCCAGCAAGACGTAGCCCAGCGCGTCGGCCGCCATG
CCGGCGATAATGGCCTGCTTCTCGCCGAAACGTTTGGTGGCGGGACCAGTGACGAAGGCTTGAGCGAGGG
CGTGCAAGATTCCGAATACCGCAAGCGACAGGCCGATCATCGTCGCGCTCCAGCGAAAGCGGTCCTCGCC
GAAAATGACCCAGAGCGCTGCCGGCACCTGTCCTACGAGTTGCATGATAAAGAAGACAGTCATAAGTGCG
GCGACGATAGTCATGCCCCGCGCCCACCGGAAGGAGCTGACTGGGTTGAAGGCTCTCAAGGGCATCGGTC
GAGATCCCGGTGCCTAATGAGTGAGCTAACTTACATTAATTGCGTTGCGCTCACTGCCCGCTTTCCAGTC
GGGAAACCTGTCGTGCCAGCTGCATTAATGAATCGGCCAACGCGCGGGGAGAGGCGGTTTGCGTATTGGG
CGCCAGGGTGGTTTTTCTTTTCACCAGTGAGACGGGCAACAGCTGATTGCCCTTCACCGCCTGGCCCTGA
GAGAGTTGCAGCAAGCGGTCCACGCTGGTTTGCCCCAGCAGGCGAAAATCCTGTTTGATGGTGGTTAACG
GCGGGATATAACATGAGCTGTCTTCGGTATCGTCGTATCCCACTACCGAGATATCCGCACCAACGCGCAG
CCCGGACTCGGTAATGGCGCGCATTGCGCCCAGCGCCATCTGATCGTTGGCAACCAGCATCGCAGTGGGA
ACGATGCCCTCATTCAGCATTTGCATGGTTTGTTGAAAACCGGACATGGCACTCCAGTCGCCTTCCCGTT
CCGCTATCGGCTGAATTTGATTGCGAGTGAGATATTTATGCCAGCCAGCCAGACGCAGACGCGCCGAGAC
AGAACTTAATGGGCCCGCTAACAGCGCGATTTGCTGGTGACCCAATGCGACCAGATGCTCCACGCCCAGT
CGCGTACCGTCTTCATGGGAGAAAATAATACTGTTGATGGGTGTCTGGTCAGAGACATCAAGAAATAACG
CCGGAACATTAGTGCAGGCAGCTTCCACAGCAATGGCATCCTGGTCATCCAGCGGATAGTTAATGATCAG
CCCACTGACGCGTTGCGCGAGAAGATTGTGCACCGCCGCTTTACAGGCTTCGACGCCGCTTCGTTCTACC
ATCGACACCACCACGCTGGCACCCAGTTGATCGGCGCGAGATTTAATCGCCGCGACAATTTGCGACGGCG
CGTGCAGGGCCAGACTGGAGGTGGCAACGCCAATCAGCAACGACTGTTTGCCCGCCAGTTGTTGTGCCAC
GCGGTTGGGAATGTAATTCAGCTCCGCCATCGCCGCTTCCACTTTTTCCCGCGTTTTCGCAGAAACGTGG
CTGGCCTGGTTCACCACGCGGGAAACGGTCTGATAAGAGACACCGGCATACTCTGCGACATCGTATAACG
TTACTGGTTTCACATTCACCACCCTGAATTGACTCTCTTCCGGGCGCTATCATGCCATACCGCGAAAGGT
TTTGCGCCATTCGATGGTGTCCGGGATCTCGACGCTCTCCCTTATGCGACTCCTGCATTAGGAAGCAGCC
CAGTAGTAGGTTGAGGCCGTTGAGCACCGCCGCCGCAAGGAATGGTGCATGCAAGGAGATGGCGCCCAAC
AGTCCCCCGGCCACGGGGCCTGCCACCATACCCACGCCGAAACAAGCGCTCATGAGCCCGAAGTGGCGAG
CCCGATCTTCCCCATCGGTGATGTCGGCGATATAGGCGCCAGCAACCGCACCTGTGGCGCCGGTGATGCC
GGCCACGATGCGTCCGGCGTAGAGGATCGAGATCTCGATCCCGCGAAATTAATACGACTCACTATAGGGG
AATTGTGAGCGGATAACAATTCCCCTCTAGAAATAATTTTGTTTAACTTTAAGAAGGAGATATACATATG
ATCTACCTGAAATCTTTCGAACGTAACATCCGCCTGATCAATATGAAAGTGGTTTACGATGATGTTCGTG
TGCTGAAAGATATTATCCAGGCGCTGGCCCGCCTGGTTGATGAAGCCGTGCTGAAATTCAAACAGGATAG
CGTTGAACTGGTGGCACTGGATCGTGCGCATATTAGCCTGATCTCTGTTAACCTGCCGCGCGAAATGTTC
AAAGAATACGATGTGAACGATGAATTTAAATTCGGTTTCAACACCCAGTACCTGATGAAAATCCTGAAAG
TTGCAAAACGTAAAGAAGCCATTGAAATCGCAAGTGAAAGCCCGGATAGTGTGATTATCAACATTATCGG
CAGCACCAATCGTGAATTTAACGTTCGCAATCTGGAAGTGTCTGAACAGGAAATTCCGGAAATCAACCTG
CAGTTCGATATTAGTGCGACGATCAGCTCTGATGGTTTTAAAAGTGCCATCAGCGAAGTTTCTACCGTGA
CGGATAATGTGGTTGTGGAAGGTCACGAAGATCGCATTCTGATCAAAGCAGAAGGCGAAAGCGAAGTTGA
AGTGGAATTTTCTAAAGATACCGGCGGTCTGCAGGATCTGGAATTTAGTAAAGAAAGCAAAAATTCTTAC
AGTGCGGAATACCTGGATGATGTTCTGTCTCTGACGAAACTGAGTGATTACGTGAAAATCAGCTTCGGCA
ACCAGAAACCGCTGCAGCTGTTTTTCAATATGGAAGGCGGTGGCAAAGTTACGTACCTGCTGGCGCCGAA
AGTGGGCGGTAGCATGACGACTGAAACCATACAAAGCAACGCCATGTATGACTGGTTTAGTGAGATGAGA
AAGAAAGACCCAGTGTATTATGACGGAAACATTTGGCAGGTGTTTTCCTATAGGTACACAAAGGAGGTTT
TAAACAACTTTTCGAAATTCTCCTCAGATCTTACAGGTTACCACGAAAGGCTTGAGGACCTAAGGAACGG
TAAAATAAGGTTCGACATCCCCACTAGGTATACCATGCTGACCTCAGATCCCCCTCTCCATGATGAGTTA
AGATCAATGTCAGCAGATATATTCTCGCCTCAAAAGCTACAGACACTTGAGACATTTATTAGGGAGACCA
CCAGAAGCCTATTAGACTCAATTGACCCTAGGGAAGACGACATAGTGAAGAAGTTAGCTGTTCCACTACC
AATAATAGTTATCTCAAAAATATTGGGTCTCCCAATTGAAGATAAGGAGAAGTTCAAAGAGTGGTCAGAC
TTAGTCGCATTCAGGTTGGGTAAGCCTGGAGAAATATTTGAGCTAGGTAAGAAGTACCTTGAGTTAATAG
GTTATGTGAAGGATCATCTAAATTCAGGGACCGAAGTGGTCAGCAGAGTTGTCAACTCAAACCTCTCAGA
CATAGAGAAACTCGGATACATTATTTTACTTCTCATAGCGGGTAATGAGACTGTGACTAACTTAATATCA
AACTCTGTTATTGACTTCACTAGGTTTAACCTGTGGCAGAGGATAAGGGAAGAGAACCTCTACCTTAAGG
CTATCGAAGAGGCTTTAAGGTATTCTCCTCCTGTGATGAGGACTGTAAGAAAGACTAAGGAAAGAGTGAA
ATTGGGTGATCAGACTATTGAAGAGGGAGAGTACGTTAGAGTATGGATAGCCTCAGCAAACAGGGACGAG
GAGGTGTTTCATGACGGAGAGAAGTTCATCCCTGACAGGAATCCGAACCCACACTTAAGCTTTGGGTCTG
GAATACATCTGTGTTTAGGTGCTCCTTTGGCTAGATTAGAGGCAAGAATAGCAATTGAGGAATTTTCAAA
AAGGTTTAGGCACATTGAGATATTGGATACTGAAAAAGTTCCAAATGAAGTGCTGAATGGTTATAAGAGA
CTAGTGGTCAGGTTGAAGAGTAATGAATAATAAGGATCCGGCTGCTAACAAAGCCCGAAAGGAAGCTGAG
TTGGCTGCTGCCACCGCTGAGCAATAACTAGCATAACCCCTTGGGGCCTCTAAACGGGTCTTGAGGGGTT
TTTTGCTGAAAGGAGGAACTATATCCGGATATCCCGCAAGAGGCCCGGCAGTACCGGCATAACCAAGCCT
ATGCCTACAGCATCCAGGGTGACGGTGCCGAGGATGACGATGAGCGCATTGTTAGATTTCATACACGGTG
CCTGACTGCGTTAGCAATTTAACTGTGATAAACTACCGCATTAAAGCTTATCGATGATAAGCTGTCAAAC
ATGAGAA
Features (pLannotate 1.2.2; 20 found; start..end, strand, type, name):
    104..208     +  promoter       AmpR promoter: bla
    209..1069    +  CDS            AmpR: β-lactamase; bla; confers resistance to ampicillin, carbenicillin, and related antibiotics
   1240..1828    +  rep_origin     ori: high-copy-number ColE1/pMB1/pBR322/pUC origin of replication
   2014..2156    -  misc_feature   bom: basis of mobility region from pBR322
   2258..2449    -  CDS            rop: Rop protein, which maintains plasmids at low copy number; rop
   2466..2846    +  CDS            YPB1_ECOLX: Protein predicted: Swiss-Prot protein existence level 4. From Escherichia coli.
   3088..3712    -  CDS            TcR (fragment): tetracycline efflux protein; tet; confers resistance to tetracycline
   3727..3748    -  protein_bind   CAP binding site: CAP binding activates transcription in the presence of cAMP. E. coli catabolite activator protein
   3761..4843    -  CDS            lacI: lac repressor; lacI; The lac repressor binds to the lac operator to inhibit transcription in E. coli. This inhibition can be relieved by adding lactose or isopropyl-β-D-thiogalactopyranoside (IPTG).
   4844..4921    -  promoter       lacI promoter: lacI
   4929..5208    -  CDS            TcR (fragment): tetracycline efflux protein; tet; confers resistance to tetracycline
   5230..5248    +  promoter       T7 promoter: promoter for bacteriophage T7 RNA polymerase
   5249..5273    +  protein_bind   lac operator: The lac repressor binds to the lac operator to inhibit transcription in E. coli. This inhibition can be relieved by adding lactose or isopropyl-β-D-thiogalactopyranoside (IPTG). lac repressor encoded by lacI
   5288..5310    +  RBS            RBS: efficient ribosome binding site from bacteriophage T7 gene 10 (Olins and Rangwala, 1989)
   5363..6094    +  CDS            pcn3: PCNA3_SACS2 - Also known as pcnA-1. Experimental evidence at protein level: Swiss-Prot protein existence level 1. One of the sliding clamp subunits that acts as a moving platform for DNA processing. Responsible for tethering the catalytic subunit of DNA polymerase to DNA during high-speed replication. DNA polymerase I, DNA ligase and the flap endonuclease may be constitutively associated with the PCNA heterotrimer forming a scanning complex able to couple DNA synthesis and Okazaki fragment maturation. Heterotrimer stimulates the Holliday junction resolvase Hjc. From Saccharolobus solfataricus
   6134..7237    +  CDS            cyp119: CP119_SULAC - Experimental evidence at protein level: Swiss-Prot protein existence level 1. The endogenous substrate is not known. In vitro, catalyzes the H(2)O(2)-dependent epoxidation of styrene, cis-beta-methylstyrene, and cis-stilbene with retention of stereochemistry. Is able to use cumene hydroperoxide (CHP) or tert-butyl hydroperoxide (TBHP) instead of H(2)O(2) as the electron acceptor. Can also hydroxylate fatty acids such as lauric acid. From Sulfolobus acidocaldarius (strain ATCC 33909 / DSM 639 / JCM 8929 / NBRC 15157 / NCIMB 11770).
   7251..7300    +  CDS            SET1 (fragment): solubility-enhancement tag derived from T7 phage gene 10B
   7308..7355    +  terminator     T7 terminator: transcription terminator for bacteriophage T7 RNA polymerase
   7378..7482    -  CDS            TcR (fragment): tetracycline efflux protein; tet; confers resistance to tetracycline
   7530..7558    -  promoter       tet promoter: E. coli promoter for tetracycline efflux protein gene
