[The description below was written by a language model from this plasmid's Addgene catalogue record and pLannotate feature annotations shown in this document.]
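Description:
pET11+PCNA3-CYP119(T214V) is a bacterial expression plasmid built on the Novagen pET-11a backbone, about 7.6 kb in total, for T7-driven production of an archaeal fusion protein in E. coli. It is maintained through a pBR322-type ColE1 origin accompanied by the bom region and the rop gene, which keeps copy number low, and is selected with ampicillin through the bla gene and its own promoter. Interrupted fragments of the tetracycline resistance gene and its promoter remain as non-functional remnants of the pBR322 ancestry.

The roughly 1.9 kb insert was cloned between NdeI and BamHI sites, both preserved. It encodes Sulfolobus (Saccharolobus) solfataricus PCNA3, one subunit of the heterotrimeric sliding clamp, joined at its C terminus through a short intervening segment to the cytochrome P450 CYP119 carrying a T214V substitution. The depositor reports cloning CYP119 from S. solfataricus P1, whereas the database annotations assign the gene to Sulfolobus acidocaldarius. Transcription starts from a T7 promoter followed by a lac operator, translation uses the phage T7 gene 10 ribosome binding site, and a T7 terminator closes the unit. The plasmid-borne lacI gene supplies repressor, so expression stays low until IPTG is added in a host that provides T7 RNA polymerase. A short T7 gene 10-derived fragment annotated downstream of the insert appears to be backbone sequence rather than a tag, since no C-terminal tag is recorded.

According to the associated publication title, the PCNA domain serves as an assembly scaffold, bringing the P450 into a selective complex with foreign redox partner proteins to improve electron donation to CYP119. The record does not state the specific purpose of the T214V mutation.
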