Addgene plasmid #66137: pET11+PCNA3-CYP119(T214V)
Purpose: Expresses the T214V mutant of CYP119 fused to Sulfolobus solfataricus PCNA3
Depositing lab: Teruyuki Nagamune. Depositing organization: The University of Tokyo. Publication: Electron donation to an archaeal cytochrome P450 is enhanced by PCNA-mediated selective complex formation with foreign redox proteins. Suzuki R, Hirakawa H, Nagamune T. Biotechnol J. 2014 Dec;9(12):1573-81. doi: 10.1002/biot.201400007. Epub 2014 Jul 21. PubMed 24924478.
Backbone
  Vector backbone: pET-11a
  Backbone manufacturer: Novagen
  Backbone size w/o insert (bp): 5639
  Total vector size (bp): 7567
  Vector type: Bacterial Expression
Growth in bacteria
  Bacterial resistance: Ampicillin, 100 μg/mL
  Growth temperature: 37°C
  Growth strain: DH5alpha
  Growth instructions: Supplement with 1% glucose is recommended to suppress leaky expression.
  Copy number: Low Copy
Gene/Insert
  Gene/Insert name: CYP119
  Insert size (bp): 1928
  Mutation: T214V
  Entrez Gene: cyp119 (a.k.a. Saci_2081)
  Promoter: T7 promoter
  Tag / fusion protein: Sulfolobus solfataricus PCNA3 (N terminal on insert)
  Cloning method: Restriction Enzyme; 5′ cloning site NdeI (not destroyed); 3′ cloning site BamHI (not destroyed)
  Sequencing primers: 5′ T7; 3′ T7 terminator
Terms and licenses: Academic/Nonprofit Terms; Industry Terms: Not Available to Industry
Depositor comments: We cloned the CYP119 gene from the cell suspension of S. solfataricus P1 strain (ATCC 35091).
How to cite: pET11+PCNA3-CYP119(T214V) was a gift from Teruyuki Nagamune (Addgene plasmid # 66137 ; http://n2t.net/addgene:66137 ; RRID:Addgene_66137)
