>Addgene plasmid #66137 | pET11+PCNA3-CYP119(T214V) | addgene partial sequence | sequence record 117541 | T7 5'-TAATACGACTCACTATAGGG-3'
ACATCCGCCTGATCAATATGAAAGTGGTTTACGATGATGTTCGTGTGCTGAAAGATATTATCCAGGCGCT
GGCCCGCCTGGTTGATGAAGCCGTGCTGAAATTCAAACAGGATAGCGTTGAACTGGTGGCACTGGATCGT
GCGCATATTAGCCTGATCTCTGTTAACCTGCCGCGCGAAATGTTCAAAGAATACGATGTGAACGATGAAT
TTAAATTCGGTTTCAACACCCAGTACCTGATGAAAATCCTGAAAGTTGCAAAACGTAAAGAAGCCATTGA
AATCGCAAGTGAAAGCCCGGATAGTGTGATTATCAACATTATCGGCAGCACCAATCGTGAATTTAACGTT
CGCAATCTGGAA
