>Addgene plasmid #66137 | pET11+PCNA3-CYP119(T214V) | addgene partial sequence | sequence record 117546 | T7term 5'-GCTAGTTATTGCTCAGCGG-3'
TTGTTAGCAGCCGGATCCTTATTATTCATTACTCTTCAACCTGACCACTAGTCTCTTATAACCATTCAGC
ACTTCATTTGGAACTTTTTCAGTATCCAATATCTCAATGTGCCTAAACCTTTTTGAAAATTCCTCAATTG
CTATTCTTGCCTCTAATCTAGCCAAAGGAGCACCTAAACACAGATGTATTCCAGACCCAAAGCTTAAGTG
TGGGTTCGGATTCCTGTCAGGGATGAACTTCTCTCCGTCATGAAACACCTCCTCGTCCCTGTTTGCTGAG
GCTATCCATACTCTAACGTACTCTCCCTCTTCAATAGTCTGATCACCCAATTTCACTCTTTCCTTAGTCT
TTCTTACAGTCCTCATCACAGGAGGAGAATACCTTAAAGCCTCTTCGATAGCCTTAAGGTAGAGGTTCTC
TTCCCTTATCCTCTGCCACAGGTTAAACCTAGTGAAGTCAATAACAGAGTTTGATATTAAGTTAGTCACA
GTCTCATTACCCGCTATGAGAAGTAAAATAATGTATCCGAGTTTCTCTATGTCTGAGAGGTTTGAGTTGA
CAACTCTGCTGACCACTTCGGTCCCTGAATTTAGATGATCCTTCACATAACCTATTAACTCAAGGTACTT
CTTACCTAGCTCAAATATTTCTCCAGGCTTACCCAACCTGAATGCGACTAAGTCTGACCACTCTTTGAAC
TTCTCCTTATCTTCAATTGGGAGACCCAATATTTTTGAGATAACTATTATTGGTAGTGGAACAGCTAACT
TCTTCACTATGTCGTCTTCCCTAGGGTCAATTGAGTCTAATAGGCTTCTGGTGGTCTCCCTAATAAATGT
CTCAAGTGTCTGTAGCTTTTGAGGCGAGAATATATCTGCTGACATTGATCTTAACTCA
