>Addgene plasmid #66137 | pET11+PCNA3-CYP119(T214V) | addgene partial sequence | sequence record 118318 | T7term 5'-GCTAGTTATTGCTCAGCGG-3'
TTTTTGAAAATTCCTCAATTGCTATTCTTGCCTCTAATCTAGCCAAAGGAGCACCTAAACACAGATGTAT
TCCAGACCCAAAGCTTAAGTGTGGGTTCGGATTCCTGTCAGGGATGAACTTCTCTCCGTCATGAAACACC
TCCTCGTCCCTGTTTGCTGAGGCTATCCATACTCTAACGTACTCTCCCTCTTCAATAGTCTGATCACCCA
ATTTCACTCTTTCCTTAGTCTTTCTTACAGTCCTCATCACAGGAGGAGAATACCTTAAAGCCTCTTCGAT
AGCCTTAAGGTAGAGGTTCTCTTCCCTTATCCTCTGCCACAGGTTAAACCTAGTGAAGTCAATAACAGAG
TTTGATATTAAGTTAGTCACAGTCTCATTACCCGCTATGAGAAGTAAAATAATGTATCCGAGTTTCTCTA
TGTCTGAGAGGTTTGAGTTGACAACTCTGCTGACCACTTCGGTCCCTGAATTTAGATGATCCTTCACATA
ACCTATTAACTCAAGGTACTTCTTACCTAGCTCAAATATTTCTCCAGGCTTACCCAACCTGAATGCGACT
AAGTCTGACCACTCTTTGAACTTCTCCTTATCTTCAATTGGGAGACCCAATATTTTTGAGATAACTATTA
TTGGTAGTGGAACAGCTAACTTCTTCACTATGTCGTCTTCCCTAGGGTCAATTGAGTCTAATAGGCTTCT
GGTGGTCTCCCTAATAAATGTCTCAAGTGTCTGTAGCTTTTG
